Addgene plasmid #194990: (I) pGPD (J)_P3 (SBE111)
Purpose: promoter of the gene glyceraldehyde-3-phosphate dehydrogenase from R. toruloides for a P3 position (I/J)
Depositing lab: Petri-Jaan Lahtvee. Depositing organization: Tallinn University of Technology. Publication: Development of a dedicated Golden Gate Assembly Platform (RtGGA) for Rhodotorula toruloides. Bonturi N, Pinheiro MJ, de Oliveira PM, Rusadze E, Eichinger T, Liudziute G, De Biaggi JS, Brauer A, Remm M, Miranda EA, Ledesma-Amaro R, Lahtvee PJ. Metab Eng Commun. 2022 May 23;15:e00200. doi: 10.1016/j.mec.2022.e00200. eCollection 2022 Dec. PubMed 35662893.
Backbone
  Vector backbone: pJET 1.2
  Backbone size w/o insert (bp): 3004
  Total vector size (bp): 3790
  Vector type: Bacterial Expression
Growth in bacteria
  Bacterial resistance: Ampicillin, 100 μg/mL
  Growth temperature: 37°C
  Growth strain: DH5alpha
  Copy number: Unknown
Gene/Insert
  Gene/Insert name: (I) pGPD (J)
  Species: Rhodotorula toruloides
  Insert size (bp): 786
  Cloning method: Unknown
  Sequencing primers: 5′ CCATATCCATCCGGCGTAAT; 3′ CCTGATGAGGTGGTTAGCAT
Terms and licenses: Academic/Nonprofit Terms; Industry Terms: Not Available to Industry
How to cite: (I) pGPD (J)_P3 (SBE111) was a gift from Petri-Jaan Lahtvee (Addgene plasmid # 194990 ; http://n2t.net/addgene:194990 ; RRID:Addgene_194990)
