[The description below was written by a language model from this plasmid's Addgene catalogue record and pLannotate feature annotations shown in this document.]
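Description:
(I) pGPD (J)_P3 (SBE111) is a part-donor plasmid from a Golden Gate assembly toolkit developed for the oleaginous yeast Rhodotorula toruloides. It is built on the pJET 1.2 cloning backbone and, although catalogued as a bacterial expression vector, it functions as a storage and supply vector for a single regulatory part rather than as an expression construct. It is maintained in E. coli through a high-copy ColE1/pUC-type origin of replication and selected with ampicillin via the β-lactamase gene (AmpR) and its native promoter. The total size is about 3.8 kb.

The insert is a 786 bp fragment carrying the promoter of the R. toruloides glyceraldehyde-3-phosphate dehydrogenase gene (pGPD). GPD promoters are generally used as strong constitutive promoters in yeasts. The letters I and J in the name denote the flanking assembly overhangs that assign this part to the "P3" slot, that is, the promoter position of the third transcription unit in a multi-gene assembly. The same promoter can presumably be supplied with other overhang pairs for other positions, but this record covers only the I/J version. The annotation tool did not label the insert itself. It falls in the unannotated stretch between the T7 promoter and the eco47IR fragment.

The remaining annotated features are characteristic pJET 1.2 elements: a T7 promoter next to the cloning site, and a lac UV5 promoter with a CAP binding site and a lacI remnant upstream of the eco47IR lethal gene. That gene appears only as a fragment, consistent with its disruption by the insert, which is the positive-selection principle of this backbone. The record does not state the cloning method or the type IIS enzyme used to release the part.
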