Features (pLannotate 1.2.2; 8 found; start..end, strand, type, name):
    305..323     +  promoter       T7 promoter: promoter for bacteriophage T7 RNA polymerase
   1191..1571    -  CDS            eco47IR (fragment): T2E7_ECOLX - Protein predicted: Swiss-Prot protein existence level 4. Recognizes the double-stranded sequence GGWCC and cleaves after G-1. From Escherichia coli.
   1624..1654    -  promoter       lac UV5 promoter: E. coli lac promoter with an "up" mutation
   1669..1690    -  protein_bind   CAP binding site: CAP binding activates transcription in the presence of cAMP. E. coli catabolite activator protein
   1715..1798    -  CDS            lacI (fragment): lac repressor; lacI; The lac repressor binds to the lac operator to inhibit transcription in E. coli. This inhibition can be relieved by adding lactose or isopropyl-β-D-thiogalactopyranoside (IPTG).
   1981..2569    -  rep_origin     ori: high-copy-number ColE1/pMB1/pBR322/pUC origin of replication
   2740..3600    -  CDS            AmpR: β-lactamase; bla; confers resistance to ampicillin, carbenicillin, and related antibiotics
   3601..3705    -  promoter       AmpR promoter: bla
>Addgene plasmid #194990 | (I) pGPD (J)_P3 (SBE111) | addgene full sequence | sequence record 386117 | Addgene NGS Result
GCCCCTGCAGCCGAATTATATTATTTTTGCCAAATAATTTTTAACAAAAGCTCTGAAGTCTTCTTCATTT
AAATTCTTAGATGATACTTCATCTGGAAAATTGTCCCAATTAGTAGCATCACGCTGTGAGTAAGTTCTAA
ACCATTTTTTTATTGTTGTATTATCTCTAATCTTACTACTCGATGAGTTTTCGGTATTATCTCTATTTTT
AACTTGGAGCAGGTTCCATTCATTGTTTTTTTCATCATAGTGAATAAAATCAACTGCTTTAACACTTGTG
CCTGAACACCATATCCATCCGGCGTAATACGACTCACTATAGGGAGAGCGGCCGCCAGATCTTCCGGATG
GCTCGAGTTTTTCAGCAAGATATGCGGTCTCACATTTGGAGTTCGACGTTCTCCTCGCTCCGCAAGCATT
GGAATGAACCTTGCTCTCTAGGTCCCTCCTCCGTGACCTCGTTTCGTCCTTTAGACGGCACGATGGAAGG
AAGAAATCTCTGCGGACAAGCAAATCTGCTGGCTCGCCTTGTAGGTCGCCTACCGGAGCAAGCCTTGTGC
CGCCGGGATGCCAACGTCGTTTTTTGACGTTTGCAAGACGTAGAGGACGCTTCGGACGACGAAACAAGCT
GTGAGGACATGGAAGTCGTGGGAGGAACGGCGCAGAGCGGCGCCGCGGGAGCATAAGGCAAGCGAGATAG
TCCAGAAATCGCGGCGCCAAGTACAGTAATTTATTGGAGCAGGCACCAGAAGCGGGCAGCAGTATGCGCA
GGCTTGGGGTCGACGAGAGACGACTCCCTCATACTCGGTTACCTCGAGCAATACAATCAATCGAAGCTGC
GCGAATCTCGGCTTGTAAGGGTCGGAAAGGAACCTCGGAGATGGCCACGTCACATCACCAACTTATCGAT
CTCAGCCGACGTCGCAGAGAGGGCGAGCGAAGCGGTGAAGGAGGGAAACAATCCCTCGAGAGCATGATCC
GTCTGAATCTGCAGCGCAGGAAGCCGTCACACGCCCGCCTCGAGCGCAGGTCGGGTCCAGCCGGGGGACG
AAACGCGCGAGGGCTGATTTCGTGAGCGAAGGAAGCCGCATCGACAAGTTCGCGTCCCTTTGCACTCTTT
CCCATCACCCGCTCTCGCTCTACCCGCTCAGAACAACACCAGATCAGTCACAACACGGAGACCTGCTCTA
TCTTTCTAGAAGATCTCCTACAATATTCTCAGCTGCCATGGAAAATCGATGTTCTTCTTTTATTCTCTCA
AGATTTTCAGGCTGTATATTAAAACTTATATTAAGAACTATGCTAACCACCTCATCAGGAACCGTTGTAG
GTGGCGTGGGTTTTCTTGGCAATCGACTCTCATGAAAACTACGAGCTAAATATTCAATATGTTCCTCTTG
ACCAACTTTATTCTGCATTTTTTTTGAACGAGGTTTAGAGCAAGCTTCAGGAAACTGAGACAGGAATTTT
ATTAAAAATTTAAATTTTGAAGAAAGTTCAGGGTTAATAGCATCCATTTTTTGCTTTGCAAGTTCCTCAG
CATTCTTAACAAAAGACGTCTCTTTTGACATGTTTAAAGTTTAAACCTCCTGTGTGAAATTATTATCCGC
TCATAATTCCACACATTATACGAGCCGGAAGCATAAAGTGTAAAGCCTGGGGTGCCTAATGAGTGAGCTA
ACTCACATTAATTGCGTTGCGCTCACTGCCAATTGCTTTCCAGTCGGGAAACCTGTCGTGCCAGCTGCAT
TAATGAATCGGCCAACGCGCGGGGAGAGGCGGTTTGCGTATTGGGCGCTCTTCCGCTTCCTCGCTCACTG
ACTCGCTGCGCTCGGTCGTTCGGCTGCGGCGAGCGGTATCAGCTCACTCAAAGGCGGTAATACGGTTATC
CACAGAATCAGGGGATAACGCAGGAAAGAACATGTGAGCAAAAGGCCAGCAAAAGGCCAGGAACCGTAAA
AAGGCCGCGTTGCTGGCGTTTTTCCATAGGCTCCGCCCCCCTGACGAGCATCACAAAAATCGACGCTCAA
GTCAGAGGTGGCGAAACCCGACAGGACTATAAAGATACCAGGCGTTTCCCCCTGGAAGCTCCCTCGTGCG
CTCTCCTGTTCCGACCCTGCCGCTTACCGGATACCTGTCCGCCTTTCTCCCTTCGGGAAGCGTGGCGCTT
TCTCATAGCTCACGCTGTAGGTATCTCAGTTCGGTGTAGGTCGTTCGCTCCAAGCTGGGCTGTGTGCACG
AACCCCCCGTTCAGCCCGACCGCTGCGCCTTATCCGGTAACTATCGTCTTGAGTCCAACCCGGTAAGACA
CGACTTATCGCCACTGGCAGCAGCCACTGGTAACAGGATTAGCAGAGCGAGGTATGTAGGCGGTGCTACA
GAGTTCTTGAAGTGGTGGCCTAACTACGGCTACACTAGAAGAACAGTATTTGGTATCTGCGCTCTGCTGA
AGCCAGTTACCTTCGGAAAAAGAGTTGGTAGCTCTTGATCCGGCAAACAAACCACCGCTGGTAGCGGTGG
TTTTTTTGTTTGCAAGCAGCAGATTACGCGCAGAAAAAAAGGATCTCAAGAAGATCCTTTGATCTTTTCT
ACGGGGTCTGACGCTCAGTGGAACGAAAACTCACGTTAAGGGATTTTGGTCATGAGATTATCAAAAAGGA
TCTTCACCTAGATCCTTTTAAATTAAAAATGAAGTTTTAAATCAATCTAAAGTATATATGAGTAAACTTG
GTCTGACAGTTACCAATGCTTAATCAGTGAGGCACCTATCTCAGCGATCTGTCTATTTCGTTCATCCATA
GTTGCCTGACTCCCCGTCGTGTAGATAACTACGATACGGGAGGGCTTACCATCTGGCCCCAGTGCTGCAA
TGATACCGCGAGACCCACGCTCACCGGCTCCAGATTTATCAGCAATAAACCAGCCAGCCGGAAGGGCCGA
GCGCAGAAGTGGTCCTGCAACTTTATCCGCCTCCATCCAGTCTATTAATTGTTGCCGGGAAGCTAGAGTA
AGTAGTTCGCCAGTTAATAGTTTGCGCAACGTTGTTGCCATTGCTACAGGCATCGTGGTGTCACGCTCGT
CGTTTGGTATGGCTTCATTCAGCTCCGGTTCCCAACGATCAAGGCGAGTTACATGATCCCCCATGTTGTG
CAAAAAAGCGGTTAGCTCCTTCGGTCCTCCGATCGTTGTCAGAAGTAAGTTGGCCGCAGTGTTATCACTC
ATGGTTATGGCAGCACTGCATAATTCTCTTACTGTCATGCCATCCGTAAGATGCTTTTCTGTGACTGGTG
AGTACTCAACCAAGTCATTCTGAGAATAGTGTATGCGGCGACCGAGTTGCTCTTGCCCGGCGTCAATACG
GGATAATACCGCGCCACATAGCAGAACTTTAAAAGTGCTCATCATTGGAAAACGTTCTTCGGGGCGAAAA
CTCTCAAGGATCTTACCGCTGTTGAGATCCAGTTCGATGTAACCCACTCGTGCACCCAACTGATCTTCAG
CATCTTTTACTTTCACCAGCGTTTCTGGGTGAGCAAAAACAGGAAGGCAAAATGCCGCAAAAAAGGGAAT
AAGGGCGACACGGAAATGTTGAATACTCATACTCTTCCTTTTTCAATATTATTGAAGCATTTATCAGGGT
TATTGTCTCATGAGCGGATACATATTTGAATGTATTTAGAAAAATAAACAAATAGGGGTTCCGCGCACAT
TTCCCCGAAAAGTGCCACCTGACGTCTAAGAAACCATTATTATCATGACATTAACCTATAAAAATAGGCG
TATCACGAGGCC
